>Addgene plasmid #216466 | pPOM041_P15678_SingleGeneBackbone | addgene full sequence | sequence record 428699 | Addgene NGS Result
CCGAGCGGCCGCGATTATCAAAAAGGATCTTCACCTAGATCCTTTTAAATTAAAAATGAAGTTTTAAATC
AATCTAAAGTATATATGAGTAAACTTGGTCTGACAGTTACCAATGCTTAATCAGTGAGGCACCTATCTCA
GCGATCTGTCTATTTCGTTCATCCATAGTTGCCTGACTCCCCGTCGTGTAGATAACTACGATACGGGAGG
GCTTACCATCTGGCCCCAGTGCTGCAATGATACCGCGGGACCCACGCTCACCGGCTCCAGATTTATCAGC
AATAAACCAGCCAGCCGGAAGGGCCGAGCGCAGAAGTGGTCCTGCAACTTTATCCGCCTCCATCCAGTCT
ATTAATTGTTGCCGGGAAGCTAGAGTAAGTAGTTCGCCAGTTAATAGTTTGCGCAACGTTGTTGCCATTG
CTACAGGCATCGTGGTGTCACGCTCGTCGTTTGGTATGGCTTCATTCAGCTCCGGTTCCCAACGATCAAG
GCGAGTTACATGATCCCCCATGTTGTGCAAAAAAGCGGTTAGCTCCTTCGGTCCTCCGATCGTTGTCAGA
AGTAAGTTGGCCGCAGTGTTATCACTCATGGTTATGGCAGCACTGCATAATTCTCTTACTGTCATGCCAT
CCGTAAGATGCTTTTCTGTGACTGGTGAGTACTCAACCAAGTCATTCTGAGAATAGTGTATGCGGCGACC
GAGTTGCTCTTGCCCGGCGTCAATACGGGATAATACCGCGCCACATAGCAGAACTTTAAAAGTGCTCATC
ATTGGAAAACGTTCTTCGGGGCGAAAACTCTCAAGGATCTTACCGCTGTTGAGATCCAGTTCGATGTAAC
CCACTCGTGCACCCAACTGATCTTCAGCATCTTTTACTTTCACCAGCGTTTCTGGGTGAGCAAAAACAGG
AAGGCAAAATGCCGCAAAAAAGGGAATAAGGGCGACACGGAAATGTTGAATACTCATACTCTTCCTTTTT
CAATATTATTGAAGCATTTATCAGGGTTATTGTCTCATGAGCGGATACATATTTGAATGTATTTAGAAAA
ATAAACAAATAGGGGTTCCGCGCACATTTCCCCGAAAAGTGCCACCTGTCATGACCAAAATCCCTTAACG
TGAGTTTTCGTTCCACTGAGCGTCAGACCCCGTAGAAAAGATCAAAGGATCTTCTTGAGATCCTTTTTTT
CTGCGCGTAATCTGCTGCTTGCAAACAAAAAAACCACCGCTACCAGCGGTGGTTTGTTTGCCGGATCAAG
AGCTACCAACTCTTTTTCCGAAGGTAACTGGCTTCAGCAGAGCGCAGATACCAAATACTGTTCTTCTAGT
GTAGCCGTAGTTAGGCCACCACTTCAAGAACTCTGTAGCACCGCCTACATACCTCGCTCTGCTAATCCTG
TTACCAGTGGCTGCTGCCAGTGGCGATAAGTCGTGTCTTACCGGGTTGGACTCAAGACGATAGTTACCGG
ATAAGGCGCAGCGGTCGGGCTGAACGGGGGGTTCGTGCACACAGCCCAGCTTGGAGCGAACGACCTACAC
CGAACTGAGATACCTACAGCGTGAGCTATGAGAAAGCGCCACGCTTCCCGAAGGGAGAAAGGCGGACAGG
TATCCGGTAAGCGGCAGGGTCGGAACAGGAGAGCGCACGAGGGAGCTTCCAGGGGGAAACGCCTGGTATC
TTTATAGTCCTGTCGGGTTTCGCCACCTCTGACTTGAGCGTCGATTTTTGTGATGCTCGTCAGGGGGGCG
GAGCCTATGGAAAAACGCCAGCAACGCGGCCTTTTTACGGTTCCTGGCCTTTTGCTGGCCTTTTGCTCAC
ATGTTCTTTCCTGCGTTATCCCCTGATTCTGTGGATAACCGTGCGGCCGCCAATATGCTTACATAATGAG
TGAGTGTCATTATTGAGGAATGCCATGTCAGATTTGACACAACTCAGAACTTATTAACTTTTTATGATTG
GAACTTTTGTTTTGCCCAAGGAATTTTTAATGGAAGAAGTTGTTTTATAAATGATATTGAATTTATATCC
ACTCTTTTTAGCGCATTTGCATCTCTACTTTAGGTTCTTCTTTGACTAGATTCTAGGATGCGTATTGGAT
ATACTGGTCTTTGAATCATTGTCGAAAAAAAAATTCATGGTTGTACCCATGAGCAAACTGCTTTTGTGGT
TATCCATGTGCTTCTTTTGTTCAGCATCTATCTTCTTAATCGCATGGAAGATTTGATTTAAACCAAAAGA
AATATTGTTAAACTTTGACAGAAGCTTTAAATTTTGATTCCATACATTAAATGGATAAAACTCCTGAAGC
TTAGCTACAAATCCCACTGGCTATATGTATGCATTTGTGTTAAAAAAGTTTGTATAGATTATTTAATCTA
CTCAGCATTCTTTCTCTAAATAGGAATTTGTTACTTAATGGAGAAAAAAATGTTTCGATTTACCTAGTGT
ATTTGTTTGTATACTCACGTTTAATTTCAAACATCCATTCTATCTTGTGTAATTTTTGGCATGGTGAAAA
AGATAATCAGCCTTATAATCTTTACAAAAGTAAGAAATTCTGTAAATAAGCCTTAATGCCCTTGCTTTAA
ATTAAAATGGTTCTTTTTCATGATAATGTTTGCACTTTGTGAATATATTTTAGATAGTTCTGTGAGGTAT
AATTAAGATGTTTTAGAGACTTATACAATTTTGTCTTTATAAATTCTTAATTGATTTTACCATCCCAGTT
TAACTATGCTTCGTCGGCATCTCTGCACATGTCGTGTTTTCTTACCGTATTGTCCTACCAAGAACCTCTT
TTTTGCTTGGATCGAAATTAAAGGTTTAAAAGCAAAGTTATGGATGCTAGAGTATTTCAAAGCTATTCAG
CTAGAGCTGAGGGGATGAAAAATCCCATTGCCAAGGAATTGTTGGCTTTGATGGAAGAAAAGCAAAGCAA
CTTGTCAGTCGCGGTCGATTTGACGAAGAAATCCGAAATCTTAGAATTGGTAGATAAAATTGGACCCTAT
GTCTGTGTTATCAAGACACATATTGACGTTGTCGAGGATTTCGACCAGGATATGGTAGAAAAACTGGTGG
CCTTAGGTAAAAAGCATCGTTTTCTTATCTTTGAGGATCGCAAATTCGCAGACATTGGAAATACCGTCAA
GCTACAATATGCATCTGGTGTGTACAAAATTGCTTCTTGGGCTCATATCACAAATTGCCATACAGTGCCA
GGCGAGGGTATTATACAAGGCCTCAAAGAAGTTGGTTTACCTTTGGGACGTGGACTCTTGCTTTTGGCTG
AAATGTCTTCCAAAGGCTCTTTGGCTACTGGTTCCTACACAGAGAAAACCTTAGAATGGTTTGAGAAGCA
TACCGATTTTTGCTTTGGCTTTATAGCTGGTCGTCGATTTCCTAACCTTCAAAGCGACTACATAACTATG
TCCCCTGGTATCGGCTTGGATGTTAAAGGTGACGGGCTGGGACAGCAATATCGTACTCCTGAAGAAGTGA
TTGTAAACTGCGGTAGCGATATCATCATTGTTGGTCGTGGAGTCTATGGAGCTGGTCGTAATCCTGTTGT
CGAAGCCAAGAGATATAGAGAAGCTGGTTGGAAGGCATATCAGCAAAGACTTTCTCAGCATTAAAAAAAG
ACTAATGTAAAATTTTTTTGGTTGGTTATTGAAAAAGTCGATGCCTTGTTTGCGTTTGTTTTCCTAGGCG
TTTTATGTCAGAAGGCATTTAGAATTAGTATACAAGTACTCTTTGGTAAAATTTTATGTAGCGACTAAAA
TATTAACTATTATAGATAAACACCTTGGGAATAAAAAGTAATTTGCTATAGTAATTTATTAAACATGCTC
CTACAACATTACCACAATCTTTTCTCTTGGATTGACATTGAATAAGAAAAGAGTGAATTTTTTTAGACTT
GTAATGATAACTATGTACAAAGCCAATGAAAGATGTATGTAGATGAATGTAAAATACCATGTAGACAAAC
AAGATAAAACTTGGTTATAAACATTGGTGTTGGAACAGAATAAATTAGATGTCAAAAAGTTTCGTCAATA
TCACAAGCTTCCCTGAATTCGCATCTAGATGGTAGAGCCACAAACAGCCGGTACAAGCAACGATCTCCAG
GACCATCTGAATCATGCGCGGATGACACGAACTCACGACGGCGATCACAGACATTAACCCACAGTACAGA
CACTGCGACAACGTGGCAATTCGTCGCAATACCGTCTCACTGAACTGGCCGATAATTGCAGACGAACGTG
AGACCGAAAGTGAAACGTGATTTCATGCGTCATTTTGAACATTTTGTAAATCTTATTTAATAATGTGTGC
GGCAATTCACATTTAATTTATGAATGTTTTCTTAACATCGCGGCAACTCAAGAAACGGCAGGTTCGGATC
TTAGCTACTAGAGAAAGAGGAGAAATACTAGATGCGTAAAGGCGAAGAGCTGTTCACTGGTGTCGTCCCT
ATTCTGGTGGAACTGGATGGTGATGTCAACGGTCATAAGTTTTCCGTGCGTGGCGAGGGTGAAGGTGACG
CAACTAATGGTAAACTGACGCTGAAGTTCATCTGTACTACTGGTAAACTGCCGGTTCCTTGGCCGACTCT
GGTAACGACGCTGACTTATGGTGTTCAGTGCTTTGCTCGTTATCCGGACCATATGAAGCAGCATGACTTC
TTCAAGTCCGCCATGCCGGAAGGCTATGTGCAGGAACGCACGATTTCCTTTAAGGATGACGGCACGTACA
AAACGCGTGCGGAAGTGAAATTTGAAGGCGATACCCTGGTAAACCGCATTGAGCTGAAAGGCATTGACTT
TAAAGAGGACGGCAATATCCTGGGCCATAAGCTGGAATACAATTTTAACAGCCACAATGTTTACATCACC
GCCGATAAACAAAAAAATGGCATTAAAGCGAATTTTAAAATTCGCCACAACGTGGAGGATGGCAGCGTGC
AGCTGGCTGATCACTACCAGCAAAACACTCCAATCGGTGATGGTCCTGTTCTGCTGCCAGACAATCACTA
TCTGAGCACGCAAAGCGTTCTGTCTAAAGATCCGAACGAGAAACGCGATCATATGGTTCTGCTGGAGTTC
GTAACCGCAGCGGGCATCACGCATGGTATGGATGAACTGTACAAATGACCAGGCATCAAATAAAACGAAA
GGCTCAGTCGAAAGACTGGGCCTTTCGTTTTATCTGTTGTTTGTCGGTGAACGCTCTCTACTAGAGTCAC
ACTGGCTCACCTTCGGGTGGGCCTTTCTGCGTTTATAGGTCTCAGCTGAGCATGAGACGGAAATCTGCTC
GTCAGTGGTGCTCACACTGACGAATCATGTACAGATCATACCGATGACTGCCTGGCGACTCACAACTAAG
CAAGACAGCCGGAACCAGCGCCGGCGAACACCACTGCATATATGGCATATCACAACAGTCCAACTAGTGC
ACTGCAGTACAGTTTAGCTTGCCTCGTCCCCGCCGGGTCACCCGGCCAGCGACATGGAGGCCCAGAATAC
CCTCCTTGACAGTCTTGACGTGCGCAGCTCAGGGGCATGATGTGACTGTCGCCCGTACATTTAGCCCATA
CATCCCCATGTATAATCATTTGCATCCATACATTTTGATGGCCGCACGGCGCGAAGCAAAAATTACGGCT
CCTCGCTCCAGACCTGCGAGCAGGGAAACGCTCCCCTCACAGACGCGTTGAATTGTCCCCACGCCGCGCC
CCTGTAGAGAAATATAAAAGGTTAGGATTTGCCACTGAGGTTCTTCTTTCATATACTTCCTTTTAAAATC
TTGCTAGGATACAGTTCTCACATCACATCCGAACATAAACAAAAATGGGTAAGGAAAAGACTCACGTTTC
GAGGCCGCGATTAAATTCCAACATGGATGCTGATTTATATGGGTATAAATGGGCTCGCGATAATGTCGGG
CAATCAGGTGCGACAATCTATCGATTGTATGGGAAGCCCGATGCGCCAGAGTTGTTTCTGAAACATGGCA
AAGGTAGCGTTGCCAATGATGTTACAGATGAGATGGTCAGACTAAACTGGCTGACGGAATTTATGCCTCT
TCCGACCATCAAGCATTTTATCCGTACTCCTGATGATGCATGGTTACTCACCACTGCGATCCCCGGCAAA
ACAGCATTCCAGGTATTAGAAGAATATCCTGATTCAGGTGAAAATATTGTTGATGCGCTGGCAGTGTTCC
TGCGCCGGTTGCATTCGATTCCTGTTTGTAATTGTCCTTTTAACAGCGATCGCGTATTTCGTCTGGCTCA
GGCGCAATCACGAATGAATAACGGTTTGGTTGATGCGAGTGATTTTGATGACGAGCGTAATGGCTGGCCT
GTTGAACAAGTCTGGAAAGAAATGCATAAGCTTTTGCCATTCTCACCGGATTCAGTCGTCACTCATGGTG
ATTTCTCACTTGATAACCTTATTTTTGACGAGGGGAAATTAATAGGTTGTATTGATGTTGGACGAGTCGG
AATCGCAGACCGATACCAGGATCTTGCCATCCTATGGAACTGCCTCGGTGAGTTTTCTCCTTCATTACAG
AAACGGCTTTTTCAAAAATATGGTATTGATAATCCTGATATGAATAAATTGCAGTTTCATTTGATGCTCG
ATGAGTTTTTCTAAAGTAACTGACAATAAAAAGATTCTTGTTTTCAAGAACTTGTCATTTGTATAGTTTT
TTTATATTGTAGTTGTTCTATTTTAATCAAATGTTAGCGTGATTTATATTTTTTTTCGCCTCGACATCAT
CTGCCCAGATGCGAAGTTAAGTGCGCAGAAAGTAATATCATGCGTCAATCGTATGTGAATGCTGGTCGCT
ATACTGGAGTTTATTATTCAAAACTAGTATACTTTTTCTCGGAGTATAATACACAATATCGGTGCAAATA
GGTTTTAAAATTGCTCCAATCACATGTTCTTAAGAAAAAAACGTCAAAAGAAATCTAAGTATTCCCAAAA
TAATTCCTCCTGACATGAGAAGAATAAAAAACACTAAGATGCATTGTCAGTATGAAACACAAGCCAAAGT
TGCTAACAATAGGATCAATTCTTACTTACTGGCAATGTTACGAGGAATCTTGGTAGGAGGATGTTTGGCA
ACATAACGTTCTTTTGAATTTGTTTTTACACGACGAGTAATGTTCTTCTGAAACTGTGTGTTTGCACGAC
GCTGAGAGGGAGTTTGAACCGTCTAAAAGACATAGTTAGGATCCATGATGCACAGATTTCTAAAGATAAA
ACTACTTACAGGCATGTTGGTTTATTAAAAAAGAAAAACAGGAATGATAAGAGGGAAAGAATACGTGTAC
AGAGCA
Features (pLannotate 1.2.2; 10 found; start..end, strand, type, name):
    107..967     -  CDS            AmpR: β-lactamase; bla; confers resistance to ampicillin, carbenicillin, and related antibiotics
    968..1072    -  promoter       AmpR promoter: bla
   1175..1763    +  rep_origin     ori: high-copy-number ColE1/pMB1/pBR322/pUC origin of replication
   2840..3634    +  CDS            S. pombe ura4: orotidine 5'-phosphate decarboxylase, required for uracil biosynthesis; Schizosaccharomyces pombe ura4
   4442..5155    +  CDS            superfolder GFP: GFP variant that folds robustly even when fused to poorly folded proteins (Pédelacq et al., 2006)
   5167..5238    +  terminator     rrnB T1 terminator: transcription terminator T1 from the E. coli rrnB gene
   5254..5281    +  terminator     T7Te terminator: phage T7 early transcription terminator
   5511..6866    +  gene           kanMX: yeast selectable marker conferring kanamycin resistance (Wach et al., 1994)
   6669..6866    +  terminator     TEF terminator: Ashbya gossypii TEF terminator
   6963..7232    -  CDS            tam14: TAM14_SCHPO - Experimental evidence at transcript level: Swiss-Prot protein existence level 2. May interact with target proteins during translocation into the lumen of the endoplasmic reticulum. May protect unfolded target proteins against degradation and facilitate correct glycosylation (By similarity). From Schizosaccharomyces pombe (strain 972 / ATCC 24843) (Fission yeast).
