[The description below was written by a language model from this plasmid's Addgene catalogue record and pLannotate feature annotations shown in this document.]
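Description:
pPOM041_P15678_SingleGeneBackbone is an empty integration vector from a fission yeast modular cloning toolkit, built on the pYTK089 backbone and designed to place a single transcriptional unit into the Schizosaccharomyces pombe genome at the ura4 locus. In the YeastToolkit MoClo grammar it is a composite part occupying positions 1, 5, 6, 7 and 8. It therefore supplies the connectors, yeast marker, integration homology and bacterial maintenance functions, leaving the promoter, coding sequence and terminator positions to be filled by the user. In E. coli it is a high-copy plasmid carrying a ColE1/pUC-type origin and the β-lactamase gene with its native promoter for ampicillin selection. No yeast replication origin is annotated, consistent with its use as an integrating rather than episomal vector.

The cloning site is occupied by a GFP drop-out cassette: a superfolder GFP coding sequence followed by the bacterial rrnB T1 and T7Te terminators. The promoter driving it is not annotated in the feature table. In Golden Gate assembly this cassette is replaced by the incoming parts, so correctly assembled clones can be recognised as non-fluorescent bacterial colonies. Downstream of the drop-out lies a kanMX marker ending in the Ashbya gossypii TEF terminator, which allows G418 selection of yeast transformants. The cassette and marker are flanked on one side by sequence including the S. pombe ura4 coding region and on the other by sequence matching the S. pombe tam14 gene. These flanking sequences presumably act as the homology arms that direct recombination to the ura4 region, although the record does not define the arm boundaries or how the plasmid is linearised. The record lists no insert, and the vector is meant as a recipient for stable single-gene expression constructs in fission yeast.
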