Addgene plasmid #216466: pPOM041_P15678_SingleGeneBackbone
Purpose: (Empty Backbone) Empty integration vector for genomic integration of 1 transcriptional unit into S. pombe. Targets Ura4 locus. Part type 15678 following the YeastToolkit MoClo grammar. Contains GFP drop out.
Depositing lab: Tomáš Pluskal. Depositing organization: Institute of Organic Chemistry and Biochemistry, Academy of Sciences of the Czech Republic. Publication: POMBOX: A Fission Yeast Cloning Toolkit for Molecular and Synthetic Biology. Hebra T, Smrckova H, Elkatmis B, Prevorovsky M, Pluskal T. ACS Synth Biol. 2023 Nov 22. doi: 10.1021/acssynbio.3c00529. PubMed 37991801.
Backbone
  Vector backbone: pYTK089
  Vector type: Yeast Expression, Synthetic Biology
  Selectable markers: Neomycin (select with G418)
Growth in bacteria
  Bacterial resistance: Ampicillin, 100 μg/mL
  Growth temperature: 37°C
  Growth strain: DH5alpha
  Copy number: High Copy
Gene/Insert
  Gene/Insert name: None
Terms and licenses: Academic/Nonprofit Terms; Industry Terms: Not Available to Industry
How to cite: pPOM041_P15678_SingleGeneBackbone was a gift from Tomáš Pluskal (Addgene plasmid # 216466 ; http://n2t.net/addgene:216466 ; RRID:Addgene_216466)
